>Addgene plasmid #202871 | Salsa-BC30-P1C6 | addgene full sequence | sequence record 413413 | Addgene NGS Result
AGCGCCCAATACGCAAACCGCCTCTCCCCGCGCGTTGGCCGATTCATTAATGCAGTCGAGGGATCTCCAT
AAGAGAAGAGGGACAGCTATGACTGGGAGTAGTCAGGAGAGGAGGAAAAATCTGGCTAGTAAAACATGTA
AGGAAAATTTTAGGGATGTTAAAGAAAAAAATAACACAAAACAAAATATAAAAAAAATCTAACCTCAAGT
CAAGGCTTTTCTATGGAATAAGGAATGGACAGCAGGGGGCTGTTTCATATACTGATGACCTCTTTATAGC
CAACCTTTGTTCATGGCAGCCAGCATATGGGCATATGTTGCCAAACTCTAAACCAAATACTCATTCTGAT
GTTTTAAATGATTTGCCCTCCCATATGTCCTTCCGAGTGAGAGACACAAAAAATTCCAACACACTATTGC
AATGAAAATAAATTTCCTTTATTAGCCAGAAGTCAGATGCTCAAGGGGCTTCATGATGTCCCCATAATTT
TTGGCAGAGGGAAAAAGATCGATCTCAGTGGTATTTGTGAGCCAGGGCATTGGCCACACCAGCCACCACC
TTCTGATAGGCAGCCTGCACCTGAGGAGTGAATTCTTTGCCAAAATGATGAGACAGCACAACAACCAGCA
CGTTGCCCAGGAGCTGTAGGAAAGAGAAGAAGGCATGAACATGGTTAGCAGAGGGGCCCGGTTTGGACTC
AGAGTATTTTATCCTCATCTCAAACAGTGTATATCATTGTAACCATAAAGAGAAAGGCAGGATGATGACC
AGGGTGTAGTTGTTTCTACCAATAAGAATATTTCCACGCCAGCCAGAATTTATATGCAGAAATATTCTAC
CTTATCATTTAATTATAACAATTGTTCTCTAAAACTGTGCTGAAGTACAATATAATATACCCTGATTGCC
TTGAAAAAAAAGTGATTAGAGAAAGTACTTACAATCTGACAAATAAACAAAAGTGAATTTAAAAATTCGT
TACAAATGCAAGCTAAAGTTTAACGAAAAAGTTACAGAAAATGAAAAGAAAATAAGAGGAGACAATGGTT
GTCAACAGAGTAGAAAGTGAAAGAAACAAAATTATCATGAGGGTCCATGGTGATACAAGGGACATCTTCC
CATTCTAAACAACACCCTGAAAACTTTGCCCCCTCCATATAACATGAATTTTACAATAGCGAAAAAGAAA
GAACAATCAAGGGTCCCCAAACTCACCCTGAAGTTCTCAGCTCTAGAGATATCGTCGAGGCCGCGCTAGC
GTTTAAACTGTCGACCTTAATTAAGAGATCTGCTCGAGGCGCGTCAGCTGACTAGAGGATCCCCGGGTAC
CGAGCTCGAATTCGGGGCCGCGGAGGCTGGATCGGTCCCGGTGTCTTCTATGGAGGTCAAAACAGCGTGG
ATGGCGTCTCCAGGCGATCTGACGGTTCACTAAACGAGCTCTGCTTATATAGGCCTCCCACCGTACACGC
CTACCTCGACCCGGGTACCGAGCTCGACTTTCACTTTTCTCTATCACTGATAGGGAGTGGTAAACTCGAC
TTTCACTTTTCTCTATCACTGATAGGGAGTGGTAAACTCGACTTTCACTTTTCTCTATCACTGATAGGGA
GTGGTAAACTCGACTTTCACTTTTCTCTATCACTGATAGGGAGTGGTAAACTCGACTTTCACTTTTCTCT
ATCACTGATAGGGAGTGGTAAACTCGACCTATATAAGCAGAGCTCGTTTAGTGAACCGTCAGATCGCCTG
GAGACGCCATCCACGCTGTTTTGACCTCCATAGAAGACACCGGGACCGATCCAGCCTCCGCGGCCCCGAA
TTCCTGCAGCGGCCGCTCTAGAACTAGTGGATCCCCGCGGATGGTGAGCAAGGGCGAGGAGCTGTTCACC
GGGGTGGTGCCCATCCTGGTCGAGCTGGACGGCGACGTAAACGGCCACAAGTTCAGCGTGTCCGGCGAGG
GCGAGGGCGATGCCACCTACGGCAAGCTGACCCTGAAGTTCATCTGCACCACCGGCAAGCTGCCCGTGCC
CTGGCCCACCCTCGTGACCACCCTGACCTACGGCGTGCAGTGCTTCAGCCGCTACCCCGACCACATGAAG
CAGCACGACTTCTTCAAGTCCGCCATGCCCGAAGGCTACGTCCAGGAGCGCACCATCTTCTTCAAGGACG
ACGGCAACTACAAGACCCGCGCCGAGGTGAAGTTCGAGGGCGACACCCTGGTGAACCGCATCGAGCTGAA
GGGCATCGACTTCAAGGAGGACGGCAACATCCTGGGGCACAAGCTGGAGTACAACTACAACAGCCACAAC
GTCTATATCATGGCCGACAAGCAGAAGAACGGCATCAAGGTGAACTTCAAGATCCGCCACAACATCGAGG
ACGGCAGCGTGCAGCTCGCCGACCACTACCAGCAGAACACCCCCATCGGCGACGGCCCCGTGCTGCTGCC
CGACAACCACTACCTGAGCACCCAGTCCGCCCTGAGCAAAGACCCCAACGAGAAGCGCGATCACATGGTC
CTGCTGGAGTTCGTGACCGCCGCCGGGATCACTCTCGGCATGGACGAGCTGTACAAGTAACCACCTTTTT
GAATTCGATATCAAGCTTGTCGACCTAGTTCTAGAGGATCCAGACATGATAAGATACATTGATGAGTTTG
GACAAACCACAACTAGAATGCAGTGAAAAAAATGCTTTATTTGTGAAATTTGTGATGCTATTGCTTTATT
TGTAACCATTATAAGCTGCAATAAACAAGTTAACAACAACAATTGCATTCATTTTATGTTTCAGGTTCAG
GGGGAGGTGTGGGAGGTTTTTTAAAGCAAGTAAAACCTCTACAAATGTGGTATGGCTGATTATGATCCTG
CAAGCCTCGTCGTCCTGGCCGGACCACGCTATCTGTGCAAGGTCCCCGGCCCCGGACGCGCGCTCCATGA
GCAGAGCGCCCGCCGCCGAGGCGAAGACTCGGGCGGCGCCCTGCCCGTCCCACCAGGTCAACAGGCGGTA
ACCGGCCTCTTCATCGGGAATGCGCGCGACCTTCAGCATCGCCGGCATGTCCCCCTGGCGGACGGGAAGT
ATCCAGCTCGACCAAGCTGGCCGCGTCGAGTGAAGACGAAAGGGCCTCGTGATACGCCTATTTTTATAGG
TTAATGTCATGATAATAATGGTTTCTTAGACGTCAGGTGGCACTTTTCGGGGAAATGTGCGCGGAACCCC
TATTTGTTTATTTTTCTAAATACATTCAAATATGTATCCGCTCATGAGACAATAACCCTGATAAATGCTT
CAATAATATTGAAAAAGGAAGAGTATGAGTATTCAACATTTCCGTGTCGCCCTTATTCCCTTTTTTGCGG
CATTTTGCCTTCCTGTTTTTGCTCACCCAGAAACGCTGGTGAAAGTAAAAGATGCTGAAGATCAGTTGGG
TGCACGAGTGGGTTACATCGAACTGGATCTCAACAGCGGTAAGATCCTTGAGAGTTTTCGCCCCGAAGAA
CGTTTTCCAATGATGAGCACTTTTAAAGTTCTGCTATGTGGCGCGGTATTATCCCGTGTTGACGCCGGGC
AAGAGCAACTCGGTCGCCGCATACACTATTCTCAGAATGACTTGGTTGAGTACTCACCAGTCACAGAAAA
GCATCTTACGGATGGCATGACAGTAAGAGAATTATGCAGTGCTGCCATAACCATGAGTGATAACACTGCG
GCCAACTTACTTCTGACAACGATCGGAGGACCGAAGGAGCTAACCGCTTTTTTGCACAACATGGGGGATC
ATGTAACTCGCCTTGATCGTTGGGAACCGGAGCTGAATGAAGCCATACCAAACGACGAGCGTGACACCAC
GATGCCTGTAGCAATGGCAACAACGTTGCGCAAACTATTAACTGGCGAACTACTTACTCTAGCTTCCCGG
CAACAATTAATAGACTGGATGGAGGCGGATAAAGTTGCAGGACCACTTCTGCGCTCGGCCCTTCCGGCTG
GCTGGTTTATTGCTGATAAATCTGGAGCCGGTGAGCGTGGGTCTCGCGGTATCATTGCAGCACTGGGGCC
AGATGGTAAGCCCTCCCGTATCGTAGTTATCTACACGACGGGGAGTCAGGCAACTATGGATGAACGAAAT
AGACAGATCGCTGAGATAGGTGCCTCACTGATTAAGCATTGGTAACTGTCAGACCAAGTTTACTCATATA
TACTTTAGATTGATTTAAAACTTCATTTTTAATTTAAAAGGATCTAGGTGAAGATCCTTTTTGATAATCT
CATGACCAAAATCCCTTAACGTGAGTTTTCGTTCCACTGAGCGTCAGACCCCGTAGAAAAGATCAAAGGA
TCTTCTTGAGATCCTTTTTTTCTGCGCGTAATCTGCTGCTTGCAAACAAAAAAACCACCGCTACCAGCGG
TGGTTTGTTTGCCGGATCAAGAGCTACCAACTCTTTTTCCGAAGGTAACTGGCTTCAGCAGAGCGCAGAT
ACCAAATACTGTTCTTCTAGTGTAGCCGTAGTTAGGCCACCACTTCAAGAACTCTGTAGCACCGCCTACA
TACCTCGCTCTGCTAATCCTGTTACCAGTGGCTGCTGCCAGTGGCGATAAGTCGTGTCTTACCGGGTTGG
ACTCAAGACGATAGTTACCGGATAAGGCGCAGCGGTCGGGCTGAACGGGGGGTTCGTGCACACAGCCCAG
CTTGGAGCGAACGACCTACACCGAACTGAGATACCTACAGCGTGAGCTATGAGAAAGCGCCACGCTTCCC
GAAGGGAGAAAGGCGGACAGGTATCCGGTAAGCGGCAGGGTCGGAACAGGAGAGCGCACGAGGGAGCTTC
CAGGGGGAAACGCCTGGTATCTTTATAGTCCTGTCGGGTTTCGCCACCTCTGACTTGAGCGTCGATTTTT
GTGATGCTCGTCAGGGGGGCGGAGCCTATGGAAAAACGCCAGCAACGCGGCCTTTTTACGGTTCCTGGCC
TTTTGCTGGCCTTTTGCTCACATGTTCTTTCCTGCGTTATCCCCTGATTCTGTGGATAACCGTATTACCG
CCTTTGAGTGAGCTGATACCGCTCGCCGCAGCCGAACGACCGAGCGCAGCGAGTCAGTGAGCGAGGAAGC
GGAAG
Features (pLannotate 1.2.2; 17 found; start..end, strand, type, name):
      2..55      +  CDS            lacI (fragment): lac repressor; lacI; The lac repressor binds to the lac operator to inhibit transcription in E. coli. This inhibition can be relieved by adding lactose or isopropyl-β-D-thiogalactopyranoside (IPTG).
    388..443     -  polyA_signal   β-globin poly(A) signal: rabbit β-globin polyadenylation signal (Gil and Proudfoot, 1987)
    518..640     -  CDS            HBB: HBB_COLGU - Experimental evidence at transcript level: Swiss-Prot protein existence level 2. Involved in oxygen transport from the lung to the various peripheral tissues. From Colobus guereza (Mantled guereza) (Eastern black-and-white colobus monkey).
    644..1216    -  intron         β-globin intron: intron from rabbit β-globin gene
   1312..1343    -  misc_feature   MCS (fragment): pUC18/19 multiple cloning site
   1437..1475    -  promoter       minimal CMV promoter: human cytomegalovirus (CMV) immediate early promoter
   1493..1708    -  protein_bind   tetracycline response element (fragment): contains seven copies of the tetracycline operator tetO tetracycline repressor TetR
   1708..1753    +  promoter       TRE3GV promoter (fragment): 3rd-generation Tet-responsive promoter that can be activated by binding of Tet-On® 3G, optimized for retroviral and lentiviral vectors
   1829..1856    +  misc_feature   MCS (fragment): pBluescript multiple cloning site
   1861..2580    +  CDS            EGFP: the original enhanced GFP (Yang et al., 1996) mammalian codon-optimized
   2591..2613    +  misc_feature   MCS (fragment): pBluescript multiple cloning site
   2627..2761    -  polyA_signal   SV40 poly(A) signal: SV40 polyadenylation signal
   2784..2867    -  CDS            large T antigen (fragment): large T antigen from SV40 (simian virus 40)
   2861..3091    -  CDS            str (fragment): STR_KLEPN - Protein inferred from homology: Swiss-Prot protein existence level 3. The aminoglycoside phosphotransferases achieve inactivation of their antibiotic substrates by phosphorylation. From Klebsiella pneumoniae.
   3210..3314    +  promoter       AmpR promoter: bla
   3315..4175    +  CDS            AmpR: β-lactamase; bla; confers resistance to ampicillin, carbenicillin, and related antibiotics
   4346..4934    +  rep_origin     ori: high-copy-number ColE1/pMB1/pBR322/pUC origin of replication
