[The description below was written by a language model from this plasmid's Addgene catalogue record and pLannotate feature annotations shown in this document.]
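Description:
Salsa-BC30-P1C6 is a mammalian expression reporter plasmid of about 5.1 kb, built on the pCER206 backbone and made for the PRESTO-Salsa system, a highly multiplexed assay for screening GPCR bioactivity. In E. coli it replicates from a high-copy ColE1/pUC-type origin and is selected with ampicillin through the bla (AmpR) gene and its native promoter. No mammalian selection marker is annotated, which suggests transient transfection, though the record does not state this.

The payload is a synthetic 730 bp EGFP/BC30 insert, consisting of mammalian codon-optimized EGFP together with a short barcode designated BC30. It was cloned between BsrGI and HindIII sites and is driven by a Tet Response Element promoter. The barcode itself is not annotated in the feature table; given the cloning sites and insert size, it probably lies just downstream of the EGFP coding sequence, so that it would be carried on the reporter transcript. The annotated regulatory region looks bidirectional. A block of tetO repeats is flanked on one side by a TRE3G-type promoter fragment pointing toward EGFP. On the other side a minimal CMV promoter faces the opposite way, toward a rabbit β-globin intron, a globin exon fragment and a β-globin poly(A) signal, with no distinct coding payload annotated on that arm. An SV40 poly(A) signal lies downstream of EGFP but is annotated on the reverse strand. Small lacI, SV40 large T and str fragments appear to be backbone remnants.

TRE promoters are activated by a tetracycline-controlled transactivator. Expression of EGFP and its linked barcode therefore reports transactivator activity, and the plasmid-specific barcode presumably lets many reporters be pooled and read out by sequencing.
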