Addgene plasmid #202871: Salsa-BC30-P1C6
Purpose: Expression of barcoded reporter plasmid for PRESTO-Salsa; EGFP/BC30
Depositing lab: Noah Palm. Depositing organization: Yale University. Publication: Highly multiplexed bioactivity screening reveals human and microbiota metabolome-GPCRome interactions. Chen H, Rosen CE, Gonzalez-Hernandez JA, Song D, Potempa J, Ring AM, Palm NW. Cell. 2023 Jul 6;186(14):3095-3110.e19. doi: 10.1016/j.cell.2023.05.024. Epub 2023 Jun 14. PubMed 37321219.
Backbone
  Vector backbone: pCER206
  Vector type: Mammalian Expression
Growth in bacteria
  Bacterial resistance: Ampicillin, 100 μg/mL
  Growth temperature: 37°C
  Growth strain: DH5alpha
  Copy number: High Copy
Gene/Insert
  Gene/Insert name: EGFP/BC30
  Species: Synthetic
  Insert size (bp): 730
  Promoter: Tet Response Element (TRE)
  Cloning method: Restriction Enzyme; 5′ cloning site BsrGI (not destroyed); 3′ cloning site HindIII (not destroyed)
  Sequencing primers: 5′ Custom primer (GAAGCGCGATCACATGG)
Terms and licenses: Academic/Nonprofit Terms; Industry Terms: Not Available to Industry
How to cite: Salsa-BC30-P1C6 was a gift from Noah Palm (Addgene plasmid # 202871 ; http://n2t.net/addgene:202871 ; RRID:Addgene_202871)
