>Addgene plasmid #202871 | Salsa-BC30-P1C6 | depositor partial sequence | sequence record 393744 | BC30
CCACCTTTTT
